>Addgene plasmid #198825 | pJR031 | addgene full sequence | sequence record 391695 | Addgene NGS Result
AAGCTTGCTAGCCCATGATTACGCCAAGCTACGGGCGGAGTACTGTCCTCCGAGCGGAGTACTGTCCTCC
GAGCGGAGTACTGTCCTCCGAGCGGAGTACTGTCCTCCGAGCGGAGTACTGTCCTCCGAGCGGAGACTCC
CTAGCCCATGATTACGCCAAGCTACGGGCGGAGTACTGTCCTCCGAGCGGAGTACTGTCCTCCGAGCGGA
GTACTGTCCTCCGAGCGGAGTACTGTCCTCCGAGCGGAGTACTGTCCTCCGAGCGGAGACTCCCTAGCCC
ATGATTACGCCAAGCTACGGGCGGAGTACTGTCCTCCGAGCGGAGTACTGTCCTCCGAGCGGAGTACTGT
CCTCCGAGCGGAGTACTGTCCTCCGAGCGGAGTACTGTCCTCCGAGCGGAGACTCCCTAGGGGCGGCCGC
ACTGACTGGGCCGGCCAAAAATGCATAAGGTTTTGCTGGCACTGTTCTTTATCTTTCTGGCACCAGCATC
CGCACTGGCAGTCTCCGAACCGGCCTGCAGGTCGATTTTTTGCAAATTACGAGCGTTGTAGGGGGCGGAG
CGATAGGTCCTATAGGTTTTGGTATATCATCATTCATTCATTCATTGGTACATTCATTTACCCACCTTCC
TCTTTCTGAGCTTCTCTGGAGTTCTGTGCTTCCTTTTTCCCTTATCTTTATACTGTAATTTTTAACTTTC
AGGCATTGATTGGCGCGCCTCTAGAGGATCCCCGGGATTGGCCAAAGGACCCAAAGGTATGTTTCGAATG
ATACTAACATAACATAGAACATTTTCAGGAGGACCCTTGGCTAGCGTCGACGGTACCGGTAGAAAAAATG
GATTATGGAGGCGCCCTGAGTGCCGTTGGGCGCGAGCTGCTATTTGTAACGAACCCAGTAGTCGTCAATG
GCTCTGTACTTGTGCCTGAGGACCAGTGTTACTGCGCGGGCTGGATTGAGTCGCGTGGCACAAACGGTGC
CCAAACGGCGTCGAACGTGCTGCAATGGCTTGCTGCTGGCTTCTCCATCCTACTGCTTATGTTTTACGCC
TACCAAACATGGAAGTCAACCTGCGGCTGGGAGGAGATCTATGTGTGCGCTATCGAGATGGTCAAGGTGA
TTCTCGAGTTCTTCTTCGAGTTTAAGAACCCGTCCATGCTGTATCTAGCCACAGGCCACCGCGTCCAGTG
GTTGCGTTACGCCGAGTGGCTTCTCACCTCACCGGTCATTCTCATTCACCTGTCAAACCTGACGGGCTTG
TCCAACGACTACAGCAGGCGCACCATGGGTCTGCTTGTGTCTGATATTGGCACAATTGTGTGGGGCGCCA
CTTCCGCCATGGCCACCGGATACGTCAAGGTCATCTTCTTCTGCCTGGGTCTGTGTTATGGTGCTAACAC
GTTCTTTCACGCTGCCAAGGCCTACATCGAGGGTTACCACACCGTGCCGAAGGGCCGGTGTCGCCAGGTG
GTGACTGGCATGGCTTGGCTCTTCTTCGTATCATGGGGTATGTTCCCCATCCTGTTCATCCTCGGCCCCG
AGGGCTTCGGCGTCCTGAGCGTGTACGGCTCCACCGTCGGCCACACCATCATTGACCTGATGTCGAAGAA
CTGCTGGGGTCTGCTCGGCCACTACCTGCGCGTGCTGATCCACGAGCATATCCTCATCCACGGCGACATT
CGCAAGACCACCAAATTGAACATTGGTGGCACTGAGATTGAGGTCGAGACGCTGGTGGAGGACGAGGCCG
AGGCTGGCGCGGTACCCGCGGCCGCCACCATGGTGAGCAAGGGCGAGGAGCTGTTCACCGGGGTGGTGCC
CATCCTGGTCGAGCTGGACGGCGACGTAAACGGCCACAAGTTCAGCGTGTCCGGCGAGGGCGAGGGCGAT
GCCACCTACGGCAAGCTGACCCTGAAGTTCATCTGCACCACCGGCAAGCTGCCCGTGCCCTGGCCCACCC
TCGTGACCACCTTCGGCTACGGCCTGCAGTGCTTCGCCCGCTACCCCGACCACATGAAGCAGCACGACTT
CTTCAAGTCCGCCATGCCCGAAGGCTACGTCCAGGAGCGCACCATCTTCTTCAAGGACGACGGCAACTAC
AAGACCCGCGCCGAGGTGAAGTTCGAGGGCGACACCCTGGTGAACCGCATCGAGCTGAAGGGCATCGACT
TCAAGGAGGACGGCAACATCCTGGGGCACAAGCTGGAGTACAACTACAACAGCCACAACGTCTATATCAT
GGCCGACAAGCAGAAGAACGGCATCAAGGTGAACTTCAAGATCCGCCACAACATCGAGGACGGCAGCGTG
CAGCTCGCCGACCACTACCAGCAGAACACCCCCATCGGCGACGGCCCCGTGCTGCTGCCCGACAACCACT
ACCTGAGCTACCAGTCCGCCCTGAGCAAAGACCCCAACGAGAAGCGCGATCACATGGTCCTGCTGGAGTT
CGTGACCGCCGCCGGGATCACTCTCGGCATGGACGAGCTGTACAAGTAACATTCGTAGAATTCGCTAGCC
GGCCATACAAGTAATCCGGATGATCGACGCCAACGTCGTTGAATTTTCAAATTTTAAATACTGAATATTT
GTTTTTTTTCCTATTATTTATTTATTCTCTTTGTGTTTTTTTTCTTGCTTTCTAAAAAATTAATTCAATC
CAAATCTAAACATTTTTTTTTCTCTTTCCGTCTCCCAATTCGTATTCCGCTCCTCTCATCTGAACACAAT
GTGCAAGTTTATTTATCTTCTCGCTTTCATTTCATTAGGACGTGGGGGGAATTGGTGGAAGGGGGAAACA
CACAAAAGGATGATGGAAATGAAATAAGGACACACAATATGCAACAACATTCAATTCAGAAATATGGAGG
AAGGTTTAAAAGAAAACATAAAAATATATAGAGGAGGAAGGAAAACTAGTAAAAAATAAGCAAAGAAATT
AGGCGAACGATGAGAATTGTCCTCGCTTGGGCCCAAAAGGCCTTTTTTTTTTGGCGCCGACGTCAGGTGG
CACTTTTCGGGGAAATGTGCGCGGAACCCCTATTTGTTTATTTTTCTAAATACATTCAAATATGTATCCG
CTCATGAGACAATAACCCTGATAAATGCTTCAATAATATTGAAAAAGGAAGAGTATGAGTATTCAACATT
TCCGTGTCGCCCTTATTCCCTTTTTTGCGGCATTTTGCCTTCCTGTTTTTGCTCACCCAGAAACGCTGGT
GAAAGTAAAAGATGCTGAAGATCAGTTGGGTGCACGAGTGGGTTACATCGAACTGGATCTCAACAGCGGT
AAGATCCTTGAGAGTTTTCGCCCCGAAGAACGTTTTCCAATGATGAGCACTTTTAAAGTTCTGCTATGTG
GCGCGGTATTATCCCGTATTGACGCCGGGCAAGAGCAACTCGGTCGCCGCATACACTATTCTCAGAATGA
CTTGGTTGAGTACTCACCAGTCACAGAAAAGCATCTTACGGATGGCATGACAGTAAGAGAATTATGCAGT
GCTGCCATAACCATGAGTGATAACACTGCGGCCAACTTACTTCTGACAACGATCGGAGGACCGAAGGAGC
TAACCGCTTTTTTGCACAACATGGGGGATCATGTAACTCGCCTTGATCGTTGGGAACCGGAGCTGAATGA
AGCCATACCAAACGACGAGCGTGACACCACGATGCCTGTAGCAATGGCAACAACGTTGCGCAAACTATTA
ACTGGCGAACTACTTACTCTAGCTTCCCGGCAACAATTAATAGACTGGATGGAGGCGGATAAAGTTGCAG
GACCACTTCTGCGCTCGGCCCTTCCGGCTGGCTGGTTTATTGCTGATAAATCTGGAGCCGGTGAGCGTGG
GTCTCGCGGTATCATTGCAGCACTGGGGCCAGATGGTAAGCCCTCCCGTATCGTAGTTATCTACACGACG
GGGAGTCAGGCAACTATGGATGAACGAAATAGACAGATCGCTGAGATAGGTGCCTCACTGATTAAGCATT
GGTAACTGTCAGACCAAGTTTACTCATATATACTTTAGATTGATTTAAAACTTCATTTTTAATTTAAAAG
GATCTAGGTGAAGATCCTTTTTGATAATCTCATGACCAAAATCCCTTAACGTGAGTTTTCGTTCCACTGA
GCGTCAGACCCCGTAGAAAAGATCAAAGGATCTTCTTGAGATCCTTTTTTTCTGCGCGTAATCTGCTGCT
TGCAAACAAAAAAACCACCGCTACCAGCGGTGGTTTGTTTGCCGGATCAAGAGCTACCAACTCTTTTTCC
GAAGGTAACTGGCTTCAGCAGAGCGCAGATACCAAATACTGTTCTTCTAGTGTAGCCGTAGTTAGGCCAC
CACTTCAAGAACTCTGTAGCACCGCCTACATACCTCGCTCTGCTAATCCTGTTACCAGTGGCTGCTGCCA
GTGGCGATAAGTCGTGTCTTACCGGGTTGGACTCAAGACGATAGTTACCGGATAAGGCGCAGCGGTCGGG
CTGAACGGGGGGTTCGTGCACACAGCCCAGCTTGGAGCGAACGACCTACACCGAACTGAGATACCTACAG
CGTGAGCTATGAGAAAGCGCCACGCTTCCCGAAGGGAGAAAGGCGGACAGGTATCCGGTAAGCGGCAGGG
TCGGAACAGGAGAGCGCACGAGGGAGCTTCCAGGGGGAAACGCCTGGTATCTTTATAGTCCTGTCGGGTT
TCGCCACCTCTGACTTGAGCGTCGATTTTTGTGATGCTCGTCAGGGGGGCGGAGCCTATGGAAAAACGCC
AGCAACGCGGCCTTTTTACGGTTCCTGGCCTTTTGCTGGCCTTTTGCTCACATGTTCTTTCCTGCGTTAT
CCCCTGATTCTGTGGATAACCGTATTACCGCCTTTGAGTGAGCTGATACCGCTCGCCGCAGCCGAACGAC
CGAGCGCAGCGAGTCAGTGAGCGAGGAAGCGGAAGAGCGCCCAATACGCAAACCGCCTCTCCCCGCGCGT
TGGCCGATTCATTAATGCAGCTGGCACGACAGGTTTCCCGACTGGAAAGCGGGCAGTGAGCGCAACGCAA
TTAATGTGAGTTAGCTCACTCATTAGGCACCCCAGGCTTTACACTTTATGCTTCCGGCTCGTATGTTGTG
TGGAATTGTGAGCGGATAACAATTTCACACAGGAAACAGCTATGACCATGATTACGCCAAGCTGTAAGTT
TAAACATGATCTTACTAACTAACTATTCTCATTTAAATTTTCAGAGCTTAAAAATGGCTGAAATCACTCA
CAACGATGGATACGCTAACAACTTGGAAATGAAAT
Features (pLannotate 1.2.2; 13 found; start..end, strand, type, name):
     36..130     +  protein_bind   5X UAS: five tandem copies of the "ScaI site" 17-mer CGGAGTACTGTCCTCCG, an upstream activating sequence (UAS) that efficiently binds yeast Gal4 (Webster et al., 1988; Pfeiffer et al., 2010) GAL4
    169..263     +  protein_bind   5X UAS: five tandem copies of the "ScaI site" 17-mer CGGAGTACTGTCCTCCG, an upstream activating sequence (UAS) that efficiently binds yeast Gal4 (Webster et al., 1988; Pfeiffer et al., 2010) GAL4
    302..396     +  protein_bind   5X UAS: five tandem copies of the "ScaI site" 17-mer CGGAGTACTGTCCTCCG, an upstream activating sequence (UAS) that efficiently binds yeast Gal4 (Webster et al., 1988; Pfeiffer et al., 2010) GAL4
    719..736     -  misc_feature   MCS (fragment): pUC18/19 multiple cloning site
    838..1763    +  CDS            ChR2 (fragment): N-terminal fragment of channelrhodopsin-2 from the alga Chlamydomonas reinhardtii (Nagel et al., 2003) blue light-activated cation channel
   1780..2499    +  CDS            EYFP: enhanced YFP mammalian codon-optimized
   3030..3134    +  promoter       AmpR promoter: bla
   3135..3995    +  CDS            AmpR: β-lactamase; bla; confers resistance to ampicillin, carbenicillin, and related antibiotics
   4166..4754    +  rep_origin     ori: high-copy-number ColE1/pMB1/pBR322/pUC origin of replication
   4937..5029    +  CDS            lacI (fragment): lac repressor; lacI; The lac repressor binds to the lac operator to inhibit transcription in E. coli. This inhibition can be relieved by adding lactose or isopropyl-β-D-thiogalactopyranoside (IPTG).
   5042..5063    +  protein_bind   CAP binding site: CAP binding activates transcription in the presence of cAMP. E. coli catabolite activator protein
   5078..5108    +  promoter       lac promoter: promoter for the E. coli lac operon
   5116..5132    +  protein_bind   lac operator: The lac repressor binds to the lac operator to inhibit transcription in E. coli. This inhibition can be relieved by adding lactose or isopropyl-β-D-thiogalactopyranoside (IPTG). lac repressor encoded by lacI
