[The description below was written by a language model from this plasmid's Addgene catalogue record and pLannotate feature annotations shown in this document.]
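Description:
pJR031 is a C. elegans expression plasmid built by Gibson cloning on the pPD117.01 backbone from the Fire Lab vector kit. It serves as an optogenetic effector construct for the cGAL-UAS bipartite expression system. In E. coli it is maintained at high copy from a ColE1/pUC-type origin and selected with ampicillin through the bla gene and its native promoter. Remnants of the pUC cloning region (a lacI fragment, CAP binding site, lac promoter and operator, and a fragment of the multiple cloning site) are also annotated but play no role in the worm payload.

The payload is 15xUAS::ChR2(C128S)-EYFP::let-858 3'UTR. Three tandem 5X UAS blocks sit at the start of the sequence, giving fifteen Gal4-binding sites in total. The cassette is therefore transcribed only in cells that supply a GAL4-based driver, so a single effector line can be crossed to different cell-specific drivers. The 15 sites presumably act through a minimal promoter in the unannotated interval before the coding region, although the record does not name one. Downstream lies the N-terminal channel-forming fragment of Chlamydomonas channelrhodopsin-2, followed by EYFP as a fluorescent tag for visualising expression. The let-858 3'UTR named in the catalogue entry is not picked up by the automated annotation; it presumably occupies the unannotated stretch after EYFP.

The C128S substitution makes this a stable step-function opsin. According to the record, the channel is activated by blue light and terminated by green light, which allows sustained depolarisation without continuous illumination. The associated toolkit was developed for C. elegans sensory neurons, where the construct is used for driver-defined control of neuronal activity.
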