Addgene plasmid #198825: pJR031
Purpose: Stable step function ChR2 variant. Activated by bluelight, terminated by green light.
Depositing lab: Paul Sternberg. Depositing organization: California Institute of Technology. Publication: A cGAL-UAS bipartite expression toolkit for Caenorhabditis elegans sensory neurons. Nava S, Palma W, Wan X, Oh JY, Gharib S, Wang H, Revanna JS, Tan M, Zhang M, Liu J, Chen CH, Lee JS, Perry B, Sternberg PW. Proc Natl Acad Sci U S A. 2023 Dec 19;120(51):e2221680120. doi: 10.1073/pnas.2221680120. Epub 2023 Dec 14. PubMed 38096407.
Backbone
  Vector backbone: pPD117.01
  Backbone manufacturer: Fire Lab C. elegans Vector Kit
  Vector type: Worm Expression
Growth in bacteria
  Bacterial resistance: Ampicillin, 100 μg/mL
  Growth temperature: 37°C
  Growth strain: DH5alpha
  Copy number: High Copy
Gene/Insert
  Gene/Insert name: 15xUAS::ChR2(C128S)-EYFP::let-858 3'UTR
  Species: C. elegans (nematode)
  Insert size (bp): 2132
  Cloning method: Gibson Cloning
Terms and licenses: Academic/Nonprofit Terms; Industry Terms: Not Available to Industry
How to cite: pJR031 was a gift from Paul Sternberg (Addgene plasmid # 198825 ; http://n2t.net/addgene:198825 ; RRID:Addgene_198825)
